>Addgene plasmid #58434 | FRP793_insul-(lexA-box)4-PminCYC1-Citrine-TCYC1 | depositor full sequence | sequence record 90262 | FRP793_insul-(lexA-box)4-PminCYC1-Citrine-TCYC1 sequence 6084 bps
TCGCGCGTTTCGGTGATGACGGTGAAAACCTCTGACACATGCAGCTCCCGGAGACGGTCACAGCTTGTCT
GTAAGCGGATGCCGGGAGCAGACAAGCCCGTCAGGGCGCGTCAGCGGGTGTTGGCGGGTGTCGGGGCTGG
CTTAACTATGCGGCATCAGAGCAGATTGTACTGAGAGTGCACCATATGAGATGCTAAGAGATAGTGATGA
TATTTCATAAATAATGTAATTCTATATATGTTAATTACCTTTTTTGCGAGGCATATTTATGGTGAAGGAT
AAGTTTTGACCATCAAAGAAGGTTAATGTGGCTGTGGTTTCAGGGTCCATAAAGCTTTTCAATTCATCTT
TTTTTTTTTTGTTCTTTTTTTTGATTCCGGTTTCTTTGAAATTTTTTTGATTCGGTAATCTCCGAGCAGA
AGGAAGAACGAAGGAAGGAGCACAGACTTAGATTGGTATATATACGCATAGGTGGTGTTGAAGAAACATG
AAATTGCCCAGTATTCTTAACCCAACTGCACAGAACAAAAACCTGCAGGAAACGAAGATAAATCATGTCG
AAAGCTACATATAAGGAACGTGCTGCTACTCATCCTAGTCCTGTTGCTGCCAAGCTATTTAATATCATGC
ACGAAAAGCAAACAAACTTGTGTGCTTCATTGGATGTTCGTACCACCAAGGAATTACTGGAGTTAGTTGA
AGCATTAGGTCCCAAAATTTGTTTACTAAAAACACATGTGGATATCTTGACTGATTTTTCCATGGAGGGC
ACAGTTAAGCCGCTAAAGGCATTATCCGCCAAGTACAATTTTTTACTCTTCGAAGACAGAAAATTTGCTG
ACATTGGTAATACAGTCAAATTGCAGTACTCTGCGGGTGTATACAGAATAGCAGAATGGGCAGACATTAC
GAATGCACACGGTGTGGTGGGCCCAGGTATTGTTAGCGGTTTGAAGCAGGCGGCGGAAGAAGTAACAAAG
GAACCTAGAGGTCTTTTGATGTTAGCAGAATTGTCATGCAAGGGCTCCCTAGCTACTGGAGAATATACTA
AGGGTACTGTTGACATTGCGAAGAGCGACAAAGATTTTGTTATCGGCTTTATTGCTCAAAGAGACATGGG
TGGAAGAGATGAAGGTTACGATTGGTTGATTATGACACCCGGTGTGGGTTTAGATGACAAGGGAGACGCA
TTGGGTCAACAGTATAGAACCGTGGATGATGTGGTCTCTACAGGATCTGACATTATTATTGTTGGAAGAG
GACTATTTGCAAAGGGAAGGGATGCTAAGGTAGAGGGTGAACGTTACAGAAAAGCAGGCTGGGAAGCATA
TTTGAGAAGATGCGGCCAGCAAAACTAAAAAACTGTATTATAAGTAAATGCATGTATACTAAACTCACAA
ATTAGAGCTTCAATTTAATTATATCAGTTATTACCCGGGAATCTCGGTCGTAATGATTTCTATAATGACG
AAAAAAAAAAAATTGGAAAGAAAAAGCTTCATGGCCTTTATAAAAATTAATTAAGGAACTATCCAATACC
TCGCCAGAACCAAGTAACAGTATTTTACGGGGCACAAATCAAGAACAATAAGACAGGACTGTAAAGCATA
TGCGGTGTGAAATACCGCACAGATGCGTAAGGAGAAAATACCGCATCAGGAAATTGTAAACGTTAATATT
TTGTTAAAATTCGCGTTAAATTTTTGTTAAATCAGCTCATTTTTTAACCAATAGGCCGAAATCGGCAAAA
TCCCTTATAAATCAAAAGAATAGACCGAGATAGGGT
[37 nt withheld, positions 1787-1823]
AAAGAACGTGGACTCCAACGTCAAAGG
[49 nt withheld, positions 1851-1899]
T
[91 nt withheld, positions 1901-1991]
G
[124 nt withheld, positions 1993-2116]
CGCGCCATTCGCCATTCAGGCTGCGCAACTGTTGGGAAGGGCGATCGGTGCGGGCCTCTTCGCTATTACG
CCAGCTGGCGAAGGGGGGATGTGCTGCAAGGCGATTAAGTTGGGTAACGCCAGGGTTTTCCCAGTCACGA
CGTTGTAAAACGACGGCCAGTGAATTGTAATACGACTCACTATAGGGCGAATTGGAGAAACAGCGGCCGC
AATAATATATAAACCTGTATAATATAACCTTGAAGACTATATTTCTTTTCGAGCTCCCTAGGTGCTGTAT
ATACTCACAGCATAACTGTATATACACCCAGGGTCTAGGTGCTGTATATACTCACAGCATAACTGTATAT
ACACCCAGGGTCTAGGTGCTGTATATACTCACAGCATAACTGTATATACACCCAGGGTCTAGGTGCTGTA
TATACTCACAGCATAACTGTATATACACCCAGGGTCTAGAGCATGTGCTCTGTATGTATATAAAACTCTT
GTTTTCTTCTTTTCTCTTCTTTCCTTATACATTAGGACCTTTGCAGCATAAATTACTATACTTCTATACT
AGTGGATCCCCCGGGCTGCAGGAATTCGATATCAAGCTTATGAGATCTAAAGGTGAAGAATTATTCACTG
GTGTTGTCCCAATTTTGGTTGAATTAGATGGTGATGTTAATGGTCACAAATTTTCTGTCTCCGGTGAAGG
TGAAGGTGATGCTACTTACGGTAAATTGACCTTAAAATTTATTTGTACTACTGGTAAATTGCCAGTTCCA
TGGCCAACCTTAGTCACTACTTTAGGTTATGGTTTGATGTGTTTTGCTAGATACCCAGATCATATGAAAC
AACATGACTTTTTCAAGTCTGCCATGCCAGAAGGTTATGTTCAAGAAAGAACTATTTTTTTCAAAGATGA
CGGTAACTACAAGACCAGAGCTGAAGTCAAGTTTGAAGGTGATACCTTAGTTAATAGAATCGAATTAAAA
GGTATTGATTTTAAAGAAGATGGTAACATTTTAGGTCACAAATTGGAATACAACTATAACTCTCACAATG
TTTACATCATGGCTGACAAACAAAAGAATGGTATCAAAGTTAACTTCAAAATTAGACACAACATTGAAGA
TGGTTCTGTTCAATTAGCTGACCATTATCAACAAAATACTCCAATTGGTGATGGTCCAGTCTTGTTACCA
GACAACCATTACTTATCCTATCAATCTAAGTTATCCAAAGATCCAAACGAAAAGAGAGACCACATGGTCT
TGTTAGAATTTGTTACTGCTGCTGGTATTACCCATGGTATGGATGAATTGTACAAAGGATCCTAACTCGA
GACAGGCCCCTTTTCCTTTGTCTATATCATGTAATTAGTTATGTCACGCTTACATTCACGCCCTCCTCCC
ACATCCGCTCTAACCGAAAAGGAAGGAGTTAGACAACCTGAAGTCTAGGTCCCTATTTATTTTTTTTAAT
AGTTATGTTAGTATTAAGAACGTTATTTATATTTCAAATTTTTCTTTTTTTTCTGTACAAACGCGTGTAC
GCATGTAACATTATACTGAAAACCTTGCTTGAGAAGGTTTTGGGACGCTCGAAGGCTTTAATTTGCAAGG
TTCGCAGTTTACACTCTCATCGTCGCTCTCATCATCGCTTCCGTTGTTGTTTTCCTTAGTAGCGTCTGCT
TGGTACCCAGCTTCGGCCGTGTACCCAGCTTTTGTTCCCTTTAGTGAGGGTTAATTCCGAGCTTGGCGTA
ATCATGGTCATAGCTGTTTCCTGTGTGAAATTGTTATCCGCTCACAATTCCACACAACATAGGAGCCGGA
AGCATAAAGTGTAAAGCCTGGGGTGCCTAATGAGTGAGGTAACTCACATTAATTGCGTTGCGCTCACTGC
CCGCTTTCCAGTCGGGAAACCTGTCGTGCCAGCTGCATTAATGAATCGGCCAACGCGCGGGGAGAGGCGG
TTTGCGTATTGGGCGCTCTTCCGCTTCCTCGCTCACTGACTCGCTGCGCTCGGTCGTTCGGCTGCGGCGA
GCGGTATCAGCTCACTCAAAGGCGGTAATACGGTTATCCACAGAATCAGGGGATAACGCAGGAAAGAACA
TGTGAGCAAAAGGCCAGCAAAAGGCCAGGAACCGTAAAAAGGCCGCGTTGCTGGCGTTTTTCCATAGGCT
CGGCCCCCCTGACGAGCATCACAAAAATCGACGCTCAAGTCAGAGGTGGCGAAACCCGACAGGACTATAA
AGATACCAGGCGTTCCCCCCTGGAAGCTCCCTCGTGCGCTCTCCTGTTCCGACCCTGCCGCTTACCGGAT
ACCTGTCCGCCTTTCTCCCTTCGGGAAGCGTGGCGCTTTCTCAATGCTCACGCTGTAGGTATCTCAGTTC
GGTGTAGGTCGTTCGCTCCAAGCTGGGCTGTGTGCACGAACCCCCCGTTCAGCCCGACCGCTGCGCCTTA
TCCGGTAACTATCGTCTTGAGTCCAACCCGGTAAGACACGACTTATCGCCACTGGCAGCAGCCACTGGTA
ACAGGATTAGCAGAGCGAGGTATGTAGGCGGTGCTACAGAGTTCTTGAAGTGGTGGCCTAACTACGGCTA
CACTAGAAGGACAGTATTTGGTATCTGCGCTCTGCTGAAGCCAGTTACCTTCGGAAAAAGAGTTGGTAGC
TCTTGATCCGGCAAACAAACCACCGCTGGTAGCGGTGGTTTTTTTGTTTGCAAGCAGCAGATTACGCGCA
GAAAAAAAGGATCTCAAGAAGATCCTTTGATCTTTTCTACGGGGTCTGACGCTCAGTGGAACGAAAACTC
ACGTTAAGGGATTTTGGTCATGAGATTATCAAAAAGGATCTTCACCTAGATCCTTTTAAATTAAAAATGA
AGTTTTAAATCAATCTAAAGTATATATGAGTAAACTTGGTCTGACAGTTACCAATGCTTAATCAGTGAGG
CACCTATCTCAGCGATCTGTCTATTTCGTTCATCCATAGTTGCCTGACTGCCCGTCGTGTAGATAACTAC
GATACGGGAGGGCTTACCATCTGGCCCCAGTGCTGCAATGATACCGCGAGACCCACGCTCACCGGCTCCA
GATTTATCAGCAATAAACCAGCCAGCCGGAAGGGCCGAGCGCAGAAGTGGTCCTGCAACTTTATCCGCCT
CCATCCAGTCTATTAATTGTTGCCGGGAAGCTAGAGTAAGTAGTTCGCCAGTTAATAGTTTGCGCAACGT
TGTTGCCATTGCTACAGGCATCGTGGTGTCACGCTCGTCGTTTGGTATGGCTTCATTCAGCTCCGGTTCC
CAACGATCAAGGCGAGTTACATGATCCCCCATGTTGTGAAAAAAAGCGGTTAGCTCCTTCGGTCCTCCGA
TCGTTGTCAGAAGTAAGTTGGCCGCAGTGTTATCACTCATGGTTATGGCAGCACTGCATAATTCTCTTAC
TGTCATGCCATCCGTAAGATGCTTTTCTGTGACTGGTGAGTACTCAACCAAGTCATTCTGAGAATAGTGT
ATGCGGCGACCGAGTTGCTCTTGCCCGGCGTCAATACGGGATAATACCGCGCCACATAGCAGAACTTTAA
AAGTGCTCATCATTGGAAAACGTTCTTCGGGGCGAAAACTCTCAAGGATCTTACCGCTGTTGAGATCCAG
TTCGATGTAACCCACTCGTGCACCCAACTGATCTTCAGCATCTTTTACTTTCACCAGCGTTTCTGGGTGA
GCAAAAACAGGAAGGCAAAATGCCGCAAAAAAGGGAATAAGGGCGACACGGAAATGTTGAATACTCATAC
TCTTCCTTTTTCAATATTATTGAAGCATTTATCAGGGTTATTGTCTCATGAGCGGATACATATTTGAATG
TATTTAGAAAAATAAACAAATAGGGGTTCCGCGCACATTTCCCCGAAAAGTGCCACCTGACGTCTTATTA
TCATGACATTAACCTATAAAAATAGGCGTATCACGAGGCCCTTTCGTC
Features (pLannotate 1.2.2; 19 found; start..end, strand, type, name):
    137..188     +  misc_feature   bom (fragment): basis of mobility region from pBR322
    338..554     +  promoter       URA3 promoter: S. cerevisiae URA3
    555..1355    +  CDS            URA3: PYRF_YEAST - Experimental evidence at protein level: Swiss-Prot protein existence level 1. From Saccharomyces cerevisiae (strain ATCC 204508 / S288c) (Baker's yeast).
   1607..1660    +  misc_feature   bom (fragment): basis of mobility region from pBR322
   1661..2116    -  rep_origin     f1 ori (sequence partly withheld): f1 bacteriophage origin of replication; arrow indicates direction of (+) strand synthesis
   2124..2281    -  CDS            lacZα (fragment): LacZα fragment of β-galactosidase; lacZ fragment
   2284..2302    +  promoter       T7 promoter: promoter for bacteriophage T7 RNA polymerase
   2674..2717    +  misc_feature   MCS (fragment): pBluescript multiple cloning site
   2716..3432    +  CDS            mCitrine: mCitrine is a basic (constitutively fluorescent) yellow fluorescent protein published in 2001, derived from Aequorea victoria.
   3473..3722    +  terminator     CYC1 terminator: S. cerevisiae CYC1; transcription terminator for CYC1
   3834..3852    -  promoter       T3 promoter: promoter for bacteriophage T3 RNA polymerase
   3897..3913    -  protein_bind   lac operator: The lac repressor binds to the lac operator to inhibit transcription in E. coli. This inhibition can be relieved by adding lactose or isopropyl-β-D-thiogalactopyranoside (IPTG). lac repressor encoded by lacI
   3921..3951    -  promoter       lac promoter: promoter for the E. coli lac operon
   3966..3987    -  protein_bind   CAP binding site: CAP binding activates transcription in the presence of cAMP. E. coli catabolite activator protein
   4000..4092    -  CDS            lacI (fragment): lac repressor; lacI; The lac repressor binds to the lac operator to inhibit transcription in E. coli. This inhibition can be relieved by adding lactose or isopropyl-β-D-thiogalactopyranoside (IPTG).
   4275..4863    -  rep_origin     ori: high-copy-number ColE1/pMB1/pBR322/pUC origin of replication
   5034..5894    -  CDS            AmpR: β-lactamase; bla; confers resistance to ampicillin, carbenicillin, and related antibiotics
   5895..5999    -  promoter       AmpR promoter: bla
   6084..35      +  CDS            rop (fragment) (across the origin): Rop protein, which maintains plasmids at low copy number; rop
