[The description below was written by a language model from this plasmid's Addgene catalogue record and pLannotate feature annotations shown in this document.]
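Description:
FRP793_insul-(lexA-box)4-PminCYC1-Citrine-TCYC1 is a 6,084 bp pRS-derived yeast expression plasmid that serves as a fluorescent reporter for transcription factors that bind lexA operators. It is propagated in E. coli through a high-copy ColE1/pUC-type origin with ampicillin resistance (AmpR under its own bla promoter), and it retains pBluescript-type remnants typical of the pRS series: an f1 phage origin, lacZα and lac promoter/operator fragments, and flanking T7 and T3 promoters that double as sequencing primer sites. For yeast, the selectable marker is URA3 with its native promoter. The feature table shows no yeast replication origin or centromere, which is consistent with the depositor's note that the plasmid is linearized with PacI for integration into the yeast genome.

The payload, cloned between NotI and KpnI, is a synthetic reporter cassette. Its promoter consists of an insulator element, four lexA boxes and a minimal CYC1 promoter. This region is not annotated in the feature table but presumably occupies the unannotated stretch between the T7 promoter and the Citrine coding sequence. It drives Citrine carrying the A206K substitution (annotated as mCitrine, a yellow fluorescent protein derived from Aequorea victoria), followed by the CYC1 terminator. A minimal promoter has little activity by itself, so Citrine should be expressed only when an activator carrying a LexA DNA-binding domain occupies the operator sites. That activator is not encoded on this plasmid and must be supplied separately. The record links the construct to work on an inducible, tightly regulated transcription factor system in Saccharomyces cerevisiae, where yellow fluorescence reports promoter output.
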