Addgene plasmid #58434: FRP793_insul-(lexA-box)4-PminCYC1-Citrine-TCYC1
Purpose: Induces Citrine expression from a promoter containing 4 lexA boxes in yeast cells
Depositing lab: Joerg Stelling. Depositing organization: ETH Zurich (Swiss Federal Institute of Technology). Publication: Inducible, tightly regulated and growth condition-independent transcription factor in Saccharomyces cerevisiae. Ottoz DS, Rudolf F, Stelling J. Nucleic Acids Res. 2014 Jul 17. pii: gku616. 10.1093/nar/gku616 PubMed 25034689.
Backbone
  Vector backbone: pRS-derived
  Backbone manufacturer: Robert Gnuegge
  Backbone size w/o insert (bp): 4663
  Total vector size (bp): 6084
  Vector type: Yeast Expression
  Selectable markers: URA3
Growth in bacteria
  Bacterial resistance: Ampicillin, 100 μg/mL
  Growth temperature: 37°C
  Growth strain: DH5alpha
  Copy number: High Copy
Gene/Insert
  Gene/Insert name: CitrineA206K
  Species: Synthetic
  Insert size (bp): 1421
  Promoter: insul-(lexA-box)4-PminCYC1
  Cloning method: Restriction Enzyme; 5′ cloning site NotI (not destroyed); 3′ cloning site KpnI (not destroyed)
  Sequencing primers: 5′ TAATACGACTCACTATAGGG; 3′ AATTAACCCTCACTAAAGGG
Terms and licenses: Academic/Nonprofit Terms; Industry Terms: Not Available to Industry
Depositor comments: For integration in yeast, linearize plasmid with PacI.
How to cite: FRP793_insul-(lexA-box)4-PminCYC1-Citrine-TCYC1 was a gift from Joerg Stelling (Addgene plasmid # 58434 ; http://n2t.net/addgene:58434 ; RRID:Addgene_58434)
