>Addgene plasmid #58434 | FRP793_insul-(lexA-box)4-PminCYC1-Citrine-TCYC1 | addgene partial sequence | sequence record 92559 | T7 5'-TAATACGACTCACTATAGGG-3'
ATAATATATAAACCTGTATAATATAACCTTGAAGACTATATTTCTTTTCGAGCTCCCTAGGTGCTGTATA
TACTCACAGCATAACTGTATATACACCCAGGGTCTAGGTGCTGTATATACTCACAGCATAACTGTATATA
CACCCAGGGTCTAGGTGCTGTATATACTCACAGCATAACTGTATATACACCCAGGGTCTAGGTGCTGTAT
ATACTCACAGCATAACTGTATATACACCCAGGGTCTAGAGCATGTGCTCTGTATGTATATAAAACTCTTG
TTTTCTTCTTTTCTCTTCTTTCCTTATACATTAGGACCTTTGCAGCATAAATTACTATACTTCTATACTA
GTGGATCCCCCGGGCTGCAGGAATTCGATATCAAGCTTATGAGATCTAAAGGTGAAGAATTATTCACTGG
TGTTGTCCCAATTTTGGTTGAATTAGATGGTGATGTTAATGGTCACAAATTTTCTGTCTCCGGTGAAGGT
GAAGGTGATGCTACTTACGGTAAATTGACCTTAAAATTTATTTGTACTACTGGTAAATTGCCAGTTCCAT
GGCCAACCTTAGTCACTACTTTAGGTTATGGTTTGATGTGTTTTGCTAGATACCCAGATCATATGAAACA
ACATGACTTTTTCAAGTCTGCCATGCCAGAAGGTTATGTTCAAGAAAGAACTATTTTTTTCAAAGATGAC
GGTAACTACAAGACCAGAGCTGAAGTCAAGTTTGAAGGTGATACCTTAGTTAATAGAATCGAATTAAAAG
GTATTGATTTTAAAGAAGATGGTAACATTTTAGGTCACAAATTGGAATACAACTATAACTCTCACAATGT
TTACATCATGGCTGACAAACAAAAGAATGGTATCAAAGTTAACTTCAAAATTAGACACAACATTGAAGAT
GGTTCTGTTCAATTAGCTGACCATTATCAACAAAATACTCCAATTGGTGATGGTCCAGTCTTGTT
