>Addgene plasmid #58434 | FRP793_insul-(lexA-box)4-PminCYC1-Citrine-TCYC1 | addgene partial sequence | sequence record 92560 | T3 5'-GCAATTAACCCTCACTAAAGG-3'
GGCCGAAGCTGGGTACCAAGCAGACGCTACTAAGGAAAACAACAACGGAAGCGATGATGAGAGCGACGAT
GAGAGTGTAAACTGCGAACCTTGCAAATTAAAGCCTTCGAGCGTCCCAAAACCTTCTCAAGCAAGGTTTT
CAGTATAATGTTACATGCGTACACGCGTTTGTACAGAAAAAAAAGAAAAATTTGAAATATAAATAACGTT
CTTAATACTAACATAACTATTAAAAAAAATAAATAGGGACCTAGACTTCAGGTTGTCTAACTCCTTCCTT
TTCGGTTAGAGCGGATGTGGGAGGAGGGCGTGAATGTAAGCGTGACATAACTAATTACATGATATAGACA
AAGGAAAAGGGGCCTGTCTCGAGTTAGGATCCTTTGTACAATTCATCCATACCATGGGTAATACCAGCAG
CAGTAACAAATTCTAACAAGACCATGTGGTCTCTCTTTTCGTTTGGATCTTTGGATAACTTAGATTGATA
GGATAAGTAATGGTTGTCTGGTAACAAGACTGGACCATCACCAATTGGAGTATTTTGTTGATAATGGTCA
GCTAATTGAACAGAACCATCTTCAATGTTGTGTCTAATTTTGAAGTTAACTTTGATACCATTCTTTTGTT
TGTCAGCCATGATGTAAACATTGTGAGAGTTATAGTTGTATTCCAATTTGTGACCTAAAATGTTACCATC
TTCTTTAAAATCAATACCTTTTAATTCGATTCTATTAACTAAGGTATCACCTTCAAACTTGACTTCAGCT
CTGGTCTTGTAGTTACCGTCATCTTTGAAAAAAATAGTTCTTTCTTGAACATAACCTTCTGGCATGGCAG
ACTTGAAAAAGTCATGTTGTTTCATATGATCTGGGTATCTAGCAAAACACATCAAACCATAACCTAAAGT
AGTGACTAAGGTTGGCCATGGAACTGGCAATTTACCAGTAGTACAAATAAATTTTAAGGTCAATTTACCG
TAAGTAGCATCACCTTCACCTTCACCGGA
